>Addgene plasmid #100344 | pCMV_mEm_4GS_LF82_364 | addgene full sequence | sequence record 209543 | Addgene NGS Result
GTAAAACGACGGCCAGTGAGTTCGAGCTTGCATGCCTGCAGGTCGTTACATAACTTACGGTAAATGGCCC
GCCTGGCTGACCGCCCAACGACCCCCGCCCATTGACGTCAATAATGACGTATGTTCCCATAGTAACGCCA
ATAGGGACTTTCCATTGACGTCAATGGGTGGAGTATTTACGGTAAACTGCCCACTTGGCAGTACATCAAG
TGTATCATATGCCAAGTACGCCCCCTATTGACGTCAATGACGGTAAATGGCCCGCCTGGCATTATGCCCA
GTACATGACCTTATGGGACTTTCCTACTTGGCAGTACATCTACGTATTAGTCATCGCTATTACCATGGTG
ATGCGGTTTTGGCAGTACATCAATGGGCGTGGATAGCGGTTTGACTCACGGGGATTTCCAAGTCTCCACC
CCATTGACGTCAATGGGAGTTTGTTTTGGCACCAAAATCAACGGGACTTTCCAAAATGTCGTAACAACTC
CGCCCCATTGACGCAAATGGGCGGTAGGCGTGTACGGTGGGAGGTCTATATAAGCAGAGCTCGTTTAGTG
AACCGTCAGATCGCCTGGAGACGCCATCCACGCTGTTTTGACCTCCATAGAAGACACCGGGACCGATCCA
GCCTCCGGACTCTAGAGGATCCGGTACTAGAGGAACTGAAAAACCAGAAAGTTAACTGGTAAGTTTAGTC
TTTTTGTCTTTTATTTCAGGTCCCGGATCCGGTGGTGGTGCAAATCAAAGAACTGCTCCTCAGTGGATGT
TGCCTTTACTTCTAGGCCTGTACGGAAGTGTTACTTCTGCTCTAAAAGCTGCGGAATTGTACCCGCGGGC
CCACCATGGTGAGCAAGGGCGAGGAGCTGTTCACCGGGGTGGTGCCCATCCTGGTCGAGCTGGACGGCGA
CGTAAACGGCCACAAGTTCAGCGTGTCCGGCGAGGGCGAGGGCGATGCCACCTACGGCAAGCTGACCCTG
AAGTTCATCTGCACCACCGGCAAGCTGCCCGTGCCCTGGCCCACCCTCGTGACCACCTTGACCTACGGCG
TGCAGTGCTTCGCCCGCTACCCCGACCACATGAAGCAGCACGACTTCTTCAAGTCCGCCATGCCCGAAGG
CTACGTCCAGGAGCGCACCATCTTCTTCAAGGACGACGGCAACTACAAGACCCGCGCCGAGGTGAAGTTC
GAGGGCGACACCCTGGTGAACCGCATCGAGCTGAAGGGCATCGACTTCAAGGAGGACGGCAACATCCTGG
GGCACAAGCTGGAGTACAACTACAACAGCCACAAGGTCTATATCACCGCCGACAAGCAGAAGAACGGCAT
CAAGGTGAACTTCAAGACCCGCCACAACATCGAGGACGGCAGCGTGCAGCTCGCCGACCACTACCAGCAG
AACACCCCCATCGGCGACGGCCCCGTGCTGCTGCCCGACAACCACTACCTGAGCACCCAGTCCAAGCTGA
GCAAAGACCCCAACGAGAAGCGCGATCACATGGTCCTGCTGGAGTTCGTGACCGCCGCCGGGATCACTCT
CGGCATGGACGAGCTGTACAAGCGAATTGGTGGAGGGGGCGGTTCCGGTGGCGGAGGTTCCCGAATTCGT
CGACGGAGATCTGATATGTTTGAGCGTAGCGTTGGTAACGCTACCAGGCGCGTGAATGTTACCCCATTTT
ATGTATGGACATGTAGTGAAAACTACAACTTTGTCGTTCGCTTTGGCATCATCTTCATTATAAAGACGGA
ATTTTGCATCAGCTTCTCATCAGGAAAAACAACTAAAAAATCAATCACAATACTTGTGCATTTCTTTAAA
CAGTTTTTTAAAACTGACTCCGGGTATGGAGCTATGGGTATTTTCTGTCCCCAATGCTTTTGAATCGGTA
CCCTCGAGAAGCTTGCGGCCGCGGGGATCCAGACATGATAAGATACATTGATGAGTTTGGACAAACCACA
ACTAGAATGCAGTGAAAAAAATGCTTTATTTGTGAAATTTGTGATGCTATTGCTTTATTTGTAACCATTA
TAAGCTGCAATAAACAAGTTAACAACAACAATTGCATTCATTTTATGTTTCAGGTTCAGGGGGAGGTGTG
GGAGGTTTTTTCGGATCCTCTAGAGTCGATCTGCAGGCATGCTAGCTTGGCGTAATCATGGTCATAGCTG
TTTCCTGTGTGAAATTGTTATCCGCTCACAATTCCACACAACATACGAGCCGGAAGCATAAAGTGTAAAG
CCTGGGGTGCCTAATGAGTGAGCTAACTCACATTAATTGCGTTGCGCTCACTGCCCGCTTTCCAGTCGGG
AAACCTGTCGTGCCAGCTGCATTAATGAATCGGCCAACGCGCGGGGAGAGGCGGTTTGCGTATTGGGCGC
TCTTCCGCTTCCTCGCTCACTGACTCGCTGCGCTCGGTCGTTCGGCTGCGGCGAGCGGTATCAGCTCACT
CAAAGGCGGTAATACGGTTATCCACAGAATCAGGGGATAACGCAGGAAAGAACATGTGAGCAAAAGGCCA
GCAAAAGGCCAGGAACCGTAAAAAGGCCGCGTTGCTGGCGTTTTTCCATAGGCTCCGCCCCCCTGACGAG
CATCACAAAAATCGACGCTCAAGTCAGAGGTGGCGAAACCCGACAGGACTATAAAGATACCAGGCGTTTC
CCCCTGGAAGCTCCCTCGTGCGCTCTCCTGTTCCGACCCTGCCGCTTACCGGATACCTGTCCGCCTTTCT
CCCTTCGGGAAGCGTGGCGCTTTCTCATAGCTCACGCTGTAGGTATCTCAGTTCGGTGTAGGTCGTTCGC
TCCAAGCTGGGCTGTGTGCACGAACCCCCCGTTCAGCCCGACCGCTGCGCCTTATCCGGTAACTATCGTC
TTGAGTCCAACCCGGTAAGACACGACTTATCGCCACTGGCAGCAGCCACTGGTAACAGGATTAGCAGAGC
GAGGTATGTAGGCGGTGCTACAGAGTTCTTGAAGTGGTGGCCTAACTACGGCTACACTAGAAGAACAGTA
TTTGGTATCTGCGCTCTGCTGAAGCCAGTTACCTTCGGAAAAAGAGTTGGTAGCTCTTGATCCGGCAAAC
AAACCACCGCTGGTAGCGGTGGTTTTTTTGTTTGCAAGCAGCAGATTACGCGCAGAAAAAAAGGATCTCA
AGAAGATCCTTTGATCTTTTCTACGGGGTCTGACGCTCAGTGGAACGAAAACTCACGTTAAGGGATTTTG
GTCATGAGATTATCAAAAAGGATCTTCACCTAGATCCTTTTAAATTAAAAATGAAGTTTTAAATCAATCT
AAAGTATATATGAGTAAACTTGGTCTGACAGTTACCAATGCTTAATCAGTGAGGCACCTATCTCAGCGAT
CTGTCTATTTCGTTCATCCATAGTTGCCTGACTCCCCGTCGTGTAGATAACTACGATACGGGAGGGCTTA
CCATCTGGCCCCAGTGCTGCAATGATACCGCGAGACCCACGCTCACCGGCTCCAGATTTATCAGCAATAA
ACCAGCCAGCCGGAAGGGCCGAGCGCAGAAGTGGTCCTGCAACTTTATCCGCCTCCATCCAGTCTATTAA
TTGTTGCCGGGAAGCTAGAGTAAGTAGTTCGCCAGTTAATAGTTTGCGCAACGTTGTTGCCATTGCTACA
GGCATCGTGGTGTCACGCTCGTCGTTTGGTATGGCTTCATTCAGCTCCGGTTCCCAACGATCAAGGCGAG
TTACATGATCCCCCATGTTGTGCAAAAAAGCGGTTAGCTCCTTCGGTCCTCCGATCGTTGTCAGAAGTAA
GTTGGCCGCAGTGTTATCACTCATGGTTATGGCAGCACTGCATAATTCTCTTACTGTCATGCCATCCGTA
AGATGCTTTTCTGTGACTGGTGAGTACTCAACCAAGTCATTCTGAGAATAGTGTATGCGGCGACCGAGTT
GCTCTTGCCCGGCGTCAATACGGGATAATACCGCGCCACATAGCAGAACTTTAAAAGTGCTCATCATTGG
AAAACGTTCTTCGGGGCGAAAACTCTCAAGGATCTTACCGCTGTTGAGATCCAGTTCGATGTAACCCACT
CGTGCACCCAACTGATCTTCAGCATCTTTTACTTTCACCAGCGTTTCTGGGTGAGCAAAAACAGGAAGGC
AAAATGCCGCAAAAAAGGGAATAAGGGCGACACGGAAATGTTGAATACTCATACTCTTCCTTTTTCAATA
TTATTGAAGCATTTATCAGGGTTATTGTCTCATGAGCGGATACATATTTGAATGTATTTAGAAAAATAAA
CAAATAGGGGTTCCGCGCACATTTCCCCGAAAAGTGCCACCTGACGTCTAAGAAACCATTATTATCATGA
CATTAACCTATAAAAATAGGCGTATCACGAGGCCCTTTCGTCTCGCGCGTTTCGGTGATGACGGTGAAAA
CCTCTGACACATGCAGCTCCCGGAGACGGTCACAGCTTGTCTGTAAGCGGATGCCGGGAGCAGACAAGCC
CGTCAGGGCGCGTCAGCGGGTGTTGGCGGGTGTCGGGGCTGGCTTAACTATGCGGCATCAGAGCAGATTG
TACTGAGAGTGCACCATATGCGGTGTGAAATACCGCACAGATGCGTAAGGAGAAAATACCGCATCAGGCG
CCATTCGCCATTCAGGCTGCGCAACTGTTGGGAAGGGCGATCGGTGCGGGCCTCTTCGCTATTACGCCAG
CTGGCGAAAGGGGGATGTGCTGCAAGGCGATTAAGTTGGGTAACGCCAGGGTTTTCCCAGTCACGACGTT
Features (pLannotate 1.2.2; 16 found; start..end, strand, type, name):
     25..45      -  misc_feature   MCS (fragment): pUC18/19 multiple cloning site
     44..347     +  enhancer       CMV enhancer: human cytomegalovirus immediate early enhancer
    348..551     +  promoter       CMV promoter: human cytomegalovirus (CMV) immediate early promoter
    689..785     +  intron         SV40 intron: modified SV40 intron with splice donor and acceptor sites
    846..1562    +  CDS            mEmerald: mEmerald is a basic (constitutively fluorescent) green fluorescent protein published in 1998, derived from Aequorea victoria. It is reported to be a very rapidly-maturing monomer with moderate acid sensitivity.
   1916..2050    -  polyA_signal   SV40 poly(A) signal: SV40 polyadenylation signal
   2185..2201    -  protein_bind   lac operator: The lac repressor binds to the lac operator to inhibit transcription in E. coli. This inhibition can be relieved by adding lactose or isopropyl-β-D-thiogalactopyranoside (IPTG). lac repressor encoded by lacI
   2209..2239    -  promoter       lac promoter: promoter for the E. coli lac operon
   2254..2275    -  protein_bind   CAP binding site: CAP binding activates transcription in the presence of cAMP. E. coli catabolite activator protein
   2288..2380    -  CDS            lacI (fragment): lac repressor; lacI; The lac repressor binds to the lac operator to inhibit transcription in E. coli. This inhibition can be relieved by adding lactose or isopropyl-β-D-thiogalactopyranoside (IPTG).
   2563..3151    -  rep_origin     ori: high-copy-number ColE1/pMB1/pBR322/pUC origin of replication
   3322..4182    -  CDS            AmpR: β-lactamase; bla; confers resistance to ampicillin, carbenicillin, and related antibiotics
   4183..4287    -  promoter       AmpR promoter: bla
   4382..4417    +  CDS            rop (fragment): Rop protein, which maintains plasmids at low copy number; rop
   4519..4618    +  misc_feature   bom (fragment): basis of mobility region from pBR322
   4624..19      -  CDS            lacZα (fragment) (across the origin): LacZα fragment of β-galactosidase; lacZ fragment
