[The description below was written by a language model from this plasmid's Addgene catalogue record and pLannotate feature annotations shown in this document.]
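Description:
pCMV_mEm_4GS_LF82_364 is a mammalian expression plasmid built on a pCMV backbone that produces a small Escherichia coli LF82 coding sequence, LF82_364, as a fusion to the green fluorescent protein mEmerald. It is propagated in E. coli through a high-copy ColE1/pUC-type origin and selected with ampicillin via the β-lactamase gene and its own promoter. The remaining annotated bacterial elements (lac promoter and operator, CAP site, and fragments of lacI, lacZα, rop, bom and a pUC polylinker) appear to be remnants of the cloning vector lineage and not functional parts of the design. No mammalian selection marker is annotated, which is consistent with transient transfection use.

The expression cassette begins with the human cytomegalovirus immediate early enhancer and promoter, followed by a modified SV40 intron with splice donor and acceptor sites, a type of element commonly included to improve processing and expression of the transcript. The mEmerald open reading frame comes next and sits N-terminal to the insert. The "4GS" in the name suggests a glycine-serine linker between the two, although the record does not describe it. The 258 bp LF82_364 insert, introduced by ligation independent cloning, is not annotated in the feature table, but it would fit in the unannotated interval between mEmerald and the SV40 polyadenylation signal that terminates the cassette. The total sequence length agrees with the stated backbone plus insert.

According to the associated publication, the plasmid belongs to a collection used in a multi-phenotypic imaging screen, in which candidate bacterial effectors were exogenously expressed in HeLa cells. The fluorescent tag marks the expressing cells and reveals the subcellular localisation of the bacterial protein.
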