Addgene plasmid #100344: pCMV_mEm_4GS_LF82_364
Purpose: Mammalian expression of E. coli LF82_364 CDS fused to mEmerald
Depositing lab: Alan Huett. Depositing organization: University of Nottingham. Publication: A multi-phenotypic imaging screen to identify bacterial effectors by exogenous expression in a HeLa cell line. Collins A, Huett A. Sci Data. 2018 May 15;5:180081. doi: 10.1038/sdata.2018.81. PubMed 29762554.
Backbone
  Vector backbone: pCMV
  Backbone size w/o insert (bp): 4502
  Vector type: Mammalian Expression
Growth in bacteria
  Bacterial resistance: Ampicillin, 100 μg/mL
  Growth temperature: 37°C
  Growth strain: XL1 Blue
  Copy number: High Copy
Gene/Insert
  Gene/Insert name: LF82_364
  Insert size (bp): 258
  Promoter: CMV
  Tag / fusion protein: mEmerald (N terminal on backbone)
  Cloning method: Ligation Independent Cloning
  Sequencing primers: 5′ ACTTCTGCTCTAAAAGCTGCGG; 3′ CACTGCATTCTAGTTGTGGTTTGTC
Terms and licenses: Academic/Nonprofit Terms; Industry Terms: Not Available to Industry
How to cite: pCMV_mEm_4GS_LF82_364 was a gift from Alan Huett (Addgene plasmid # 100344 ; http://n2t.net/addgene:100344 ; RRID:Addgene_100344)
