>Addgene plasmid #100344 | pCMV_mEm_4GS_LF82_364 | depositor partial sequence | sequence record 183672 | Sequence across LF82 gene insert region
GGTTCCGGTGGCGGAGGTTCCCGAATTCGTCGACGGAGATCTGATATGTTTGAGCGTAGCGTTGGTAACG
CTACCAGGCGCGTGAATGTTACCCCATTTTATGTATGGACATGTAGTGAAAACTACAACTTTGTCGTTCG
CTTTGGCATCATCTTCATTATAAAGACGGAATTTTGCATCAGCTTCTCATCAGGAAAAACAACTAAAAAA
TCAATCACAATACTTGTGCATTTCTTTAAACAGTTTTTTAAAACTGACTCCGGGTATGGAGCTATGGGTA
TTTTCTGTCCCCAATGCTTTTGAATCGGTACCCTCGAGAAGCTTGCGGCCGCGGGGATCCAGACATGATA
AGATACATTGATGAGTTTGGACAAACCACAACTAGAATGCAGTGAAAAAAATGCTTTATTTGTGAAATTT
GTGATGCTATTGCTTTATTTGTAACCATTATAAGCTGCAATAAACAAGTTAACAACAACAATTGCATTCA
TTTTATGTTTCAGGTTCAGGGGGAGGTGTGGGAGGTTTTTTCGGATCCTCTAGAGTCGATCTGCAGGCAT
GCTAGCTTGGCGTAATCATGGTCATAGCTGTTTCCTGTGTGAAATTGTTATCCGCTCACAATTCCACACA
ACATACGAGCCGGAAGCATAAAGTGTAAAGCCTGGGGTGCCTAATGAGTGAGCTAAACTCACATTAATTG
CGTTGCGCTCACTGCCCCGCTTTCCAGTCGGAGAAACCTGTCGTGCCAGCTGCATTAATGAATCGGCCAA
CGCGCGGGGAGAGGCGGTTTGCGTATTGGGCGCTCTTCCGCTTCCTCGCTCACTGACTCGCTGCGCTCGG
TCGTTCGGCTGCGGCGAGCGGTATCAGCTCACTCAAAGGGCGGTAATACGGTTATCCACAGAATCACGG
